Addgene plasmid #216048: AA185
Purpose: Fragmid fragment: (C' terminus) for prime editing; using PEmax; for PE4 & 5
Depositing lab: John Doench. Depositing organization: Broad Institute. Publication: Modular vector assembly enables rapid assessment of emerging CRISPR technologies. McGee AV, Liu YV, Griffith AL, Szegletes ZM, Wen B, Kraus C, Miller NW, Steger RJ, Escude Velasco B, Bosch JA, Zirin JD, Viswanatha R, Sontheimer EJ, Goodale A, Greene MA, Green TM, Doench JG. Cell Genom. 2024 Mar 13;4(3):100519. doi: 10.1016/j.xgen.2024.100519. PubMed 38484704.
Backbone
  Vector backbone: pUC57-Kan
  Vector type: Fragment
Growth in bacteria
  Bacterial resistance: Kanamycin, 50 μg/mL
  Growth temperature: 37°C
  Growth strain: DH5alpha
  Copy number: Unknown
Gene/Insert
  Gene/Insert name: SV40NLS_v1.2; MMLV-RT_v1.2; SV40NLS_v1.3; c-mycNLS_v1.1; P2A_v1.2; MLH1dn_v1.1
  Species: Other
  Cloning method: Unknown
Resource information
  A portion of this plasmid was derived from a plasmid made by: Genscript ID: U7468GK190-5
Terms and licenses: Academic/Nonprofit Terms; Industry Terms: Not Available to Industry
Depositor comments: Please visit https://www.biorxiv.org/content/10.1101/2023.10.25.564061v1 for bioRxiv preprint.
How to cite: AA185 was a gift from John Doench (Addgene plasmid # 216048 ; http://n2t.net/addgene:216048 ; RRID:Addgene_216048)
