[The description below was written by a language model from this plasmid's Addgene catalogue record and pLannotate feature annotations shown in this document.]
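Description:
AA185 is a Fragmid "fragment" plasmid, one of a set of modular donor parts intended to be combined with other fragments to build complete CRISPR expression vectors, rather than a stand-alone expression construct. It is built on the pUC57-Kan cloning backbone and is about 7.2 kb. It is propagated in E. coli through a high-copy ColE1/pUC-type origin and selected with kanamycin through the aph(3')-Ia resistance gene. The remaining annotated backbone elements are typical cloning-vector remnants: fragments of lacZα and lacI, the lac promoter, operator and CAP site, and fragments of bom and rop. No eukaryotic promoter or polyadenylation signal is annotated or listed, consistent with those functions being supplied by other modules after assembly.

The insert is designated a C-terminal module for prime editing in the PEmax architecture. As catalogued, it runs in order through an SV40 NLS, the Moloney murine leukemia virus reverse transcriptase, a second SV40 NLS, a c-Myc NLS, a P2A peptide and a dominant-negative MLH1 (MLH1dn). The feature table detects the reverse transcriptase as a roughly 2 kb match to the MLV gag-pol polyprotein and the MLH1 portion as a roughly 2.3 kb match to human MLH1. The short NLS and P2A elements are not individually annotated. The module is meant to be joined downstream of a Cas9 nickase fragment, which this plasmid does not contain, to give the nuclear-targeted editor fusion. The P2A causes ribosomal skipping, so MLH1dn is produced as a separate protein from the same transcript. Co-expressing MLH1dn dampens mismatch repair, which is the defining feature of the PE4 and PE5 prime editing systems and generally improves editing efficiency and product purity.
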