Features (pLannotate 1.2.2; 11 found; start..end, strand, type, name):
    137..236     +  misc_feature   bom (fragment): basis of mobility region from pBR322
    242..399     -  CDS            lacZα (fragment): LacZα fragment of β-galactosidase; lacZ fragment
    540..2570    +  CDS            gag-pol (fragment): POL_MLVMS - Experimental evidence at protein level: Swiss-Prot protein existence level 1. [Integrase]: Catalyzes viral DNA integration into the host chromosome, by performing a series of DNA cutting and joining reactions. This enzyme activity takes place after virion entry into a cell and reverse transcription of the RNA genome in dsDNA. The first step in the integration process is 3' processing. This step requires a complex comprising the viral genome, matrix protein and integrase. This complex is called the pre-integration complex (PIC). The integrase protein removes 2 nucleotides from each
   2739..4994    +  CDS            MLH1: MLH1_HUMAN - Also known as COCA2. Experimental evidence at protein level: Swiss-Prot protein existence level 1. Heterodimerizes with PMS2 to form MutL alpha, a component of the post-replicative DNA mismatch repair system (MMR). DNA repair is initiated by MutS alpha (MSH2-MSH6) or MutS beta (MSH2-MSH3) binding to a dsDNA mismatch, then MutL alpha is recruited to the heteroduplex. Assembly of the MutL-MutS-heteroduplex ternary complex in presence of RFC and PCNA is sufficient to activate endonuclease activity of PMS2. It introduces single-strand breaks near the mismatch and thus generates new en
   5090..5106    -  protein_bind   lac operator: The lac repressor binds to the lac operator to inhibit transcription in E. coli. This inhibition can be relieved by adding lactose or isopropyl-β-D-thiogalactopyranoside (IPTG). lac repressor encoded by lacI
   5114..5144    -  promoter       lac promoter: promoter for the E. coli lac operon
   5159..5180    -  protein_bind   CAP binding site: CAP binding activates transcription in the presence of cAMP. E. coli catabolite activator protein
   5193..5285    -  CDS            lacI (fragment): lac repressor; lacI; The lac repressor binds to the lac operator to inhibit transcription in E. coli. This inhibition can be relieved by adding lactose or isopropyl-β-D-thiogalactopyranoside (IPTG).
   5468..6056    -  rep_origin     ori: high-copy-number ColE1/pMB1/pBR322/pUC origin of replication
   6234..7043    -  CDS            KanR: aminoglycoside phosphotransferase; aph(3')-Ia; confers resistance to kanamycin in bacteria or G418 (Geneticin®) in eukaryotes
   7150..35      +  CDS            rop (fragment) (across the origin): Rop protein, which maintains plasmids at low copy number; rop
>Addgene plasmid #216048 | AA185 | addgene full sequence | sequence record 431510 | Addgene NGS Result
TCGCGCGTTTCGGTGATGACGGTGAAAACCTCTGACACATGCAGCTCCCGGAGACGGTCACAGCTTGTCT
GTAAGCGGATGCCGGGAGCAGACAAGCCCGTCAGGGCGCGTCAGCGGGTGTTGGCGGGTGTCGGGGCTGG
CTTAACTATGCGGCATCAGAGCAGATTGTACTGAGAGTGCACCATATGCGGTGTGAAATACCGCACAGAT
GCGTAAGGAGAAAATACCGCATCAGGCGCCATTCGCCATTCAGGCTGCGCAACTGTTGGGAAGGGCGATC
GGTGCGGGCCTCTTCGCTATTACGCCAGCTGGCGAAAGGGGGATGTGCTGCAAGGCGATTAAGTTGGGTA
ACGCCAGGGTTTTCCCAGTCACGACGTTGTAAAACGACGGCCAGAGAATTCGAGCTCGGTACCTCGCGAA
TACATCTAGATGAAGACGGGTCCGGAAGCTCTGGTGGCAGCAAGCGGACCGCCGACGGCTCTGAATTCGA
GAGCCCTAAGAAGAAAAGAAAGGTGAGCGGAGGCTCTAGCGGCGGAAGCACCCTGAACATTGAGGACGAG
TATAGACTGCATGAAACAAGCAAGGAACCCGACGTGTCCCTGGGCTCCACCTGGCTGTCCGACTTTCCCC
AGGCCTGGGCCGAGACAGGAGGAATGGGCCTGGCCGTGCGGCAGGCACCCCTGATCATCCCTCTGAAGGC
CACCTCTACACCCGTGAGCATCAAGCAGTACCCTATGTCTCAGGAGGCCAGACTGGGCATCAAGCCTCAC
ATCCAGAGGCTGCTGGACCAGGGCATCCTGGTGCCATGCCAGAGCCCCTGGAACACACCACTGCTGCCCG
TGAAGAAGCCAGGCACCAATGACTATAGACCCGTGCAGGATCTGAGAGAGGTGAACAAGAGGGTGGAGGA
TATCCACCCCACCGTGCCCAACCCTTACAATCTGCTGTCCGGCCTGCCCCCTTCTCACCAGTGGTATACA
GTGCTGGACCTGAAGGATGCCTTCTTTTGTCTGAGACTGCACCCTACCAGCCAGCCACTGTTCGCCTTTG
AGTGGAGGGACCCTGAGATGGGCATCTCTGGCCAGCTGACCTGGACACGCCTGCCTCAGGGCTTCAAGAA
TAGCCCAACACTGTTTAACGAGGCCCTGCACCGCGACCTGGCAGATTTCCGGATTCAGCACCCAGATCTG
ATCCTGCTGCAGTACGTGGACGATCTGCTGCTGGCCGCCACCAGCGAGCTGGATTGCCAGCAGGGAACAC
GCGCCCTGCTGCAGACCCTGGGAAACCTGGGATATAGGGCATCCGCCAAGAAGGCCCAGATCTGTCAGAA
GCAGGTGAAGTACCTGGGCTATCTGCTGAAGGAGGGCCAGAGATGGCTGACAGAGGCCAGGAAGGAGACA
GTGATGGGCCAGCCAACACCCAAGACCCCAAGACAGCTGAGGGAGTTCCTGGGCAAAGCAGGATTTTGCA
GGCTGTTCATCCCAGGATTCGCAGAGATGGCAGCACCTCTGTACCCACTGACCAAGCCGGGCACCCTGTT
TAATTGGGGCCCTGACCAGCAGAAGGCCTATCAGGAGATCAAGCAGGCCCTGCTGACAGCACCAGCCCTG
GGCCTGCCAGACCTGACCAAGCCTTTCGAGCTGTTTGTGGATGAGAAGCAGGGCTACGCCAAGGGCGTGC
TGACCCAGAAGCTGGGACCATGGAGGCGGCCCGTGGCCTATCTGTCCAAGAAGCTGGACCCAGTGGCAGC
AGGATGGCCACCATGCCTGAGGATGGTGGCAGCAATCGCCGTGCTGACAAAGGATGCCGGCAAGCTGACC
ATGGGACAGCCACTGGTCATCCTGGCACCACACGCAGTGGAGGCCCTGGTGAAGCAGCCTCCAGATCGCT
GGCTGTCTAACGCCCGGATGACACACTACCAGGCCCTGCTGCTGGACACCGATCGCGTGCAGTTTGGCCC
TGTGGTGGCCCTGAATCCAGCCACCCTGCTGCCTCTGCCAGAGGAGGGCCTGCAGCACAACTGTCTGGAC
ATCCTGGCAGAGGCACACGGAACAAGGCCAGACCTGACCGATCAGCCCCTGCCTGACGCCGATCACACAT
GGTATACCGATGGAAGCTCCCTGCTGCAGGAGGGCCAGAGGAAGGCAGGAGCAGCAGTGACCACAGAGAC
AGAAGTGATCTGGGCCAAGGCCCTGCCAGCAGGCACATCCGCCCAGCGGGCCGAGCTGATCGCCCTGACC
CAGGCCCTGAAGATGGCCGAGGGCAAGAAGCTGAACGTGTACACAGACTCCAGATATGCCTTCGCCACCG
CACACATCCACGGAGAGATCTACAGGCGCCGGGGCTGGCTGACCTCTGAGGGCAAGGAGATCAAGAACAA
GGATGAGATCCTGGCCCTGCTGAAGGCCCTGTTTCTGCCCAAGCGGCTGAGCATCATCCACTGTCCTGGA
CACCAGAAGGGACACTCCGCCGAGGCAAGGGGCAATCGGATGGCCGACCAGGCCGCCAGAAAGGCTGCTA
TTACTGAAACTCCCGACACTTCCACTCTGCTGATTGAAAACTCCTCCCCTTCTGGCGGCTCAAAAAGAAC
CGCCGACGGCAGCGAATTCGAGTCTCCCAAGAAGAAGAGGAAAGTCGGATCCGGCCCTGCCGCTAAGAGA
GTGAAGCTGGACGGAAGCGGAGCTACTAACTTCAGCCTGCTGAAGCAGGCTGGGGACGTGGAGGAGAACC
CTGGACCTAGCTTCGTTGCTGGAGTCATCCGGAGACTGGACGAGACAGTGGTGAACAGAATTGCCGCCGG
CGAGGTGATCCAGAGACCTGCCAATGCAATAAAGGAGATGATCGAGAACTGTCTGGACGCCAAGTCCACA
AGCATTCAGGTGATCGTGAAGGAGGGCGGACTGAAGCTGATCCAGATCCAAGACAACGGCACAGGCATCA
GAAAGGAAGATCTGGACATCGTGTGTGAACGGTTCACCACATCTAAGCTGCAGTCTTTTGAGGATCTGGC
CTCTATCAGTACCTACGGCTTCAGAGGCGAGGCCCTGGCCAGCATCAGCCACGTGGCCCATGTGACCATC
ACCACCAAAACCGCCGACGGCAAATGCGCTTATCGCGCTAGCTACAGCGACGGCAAGCTGAAAGCCCCGC
CAAAGCCTTGCGCCGGCAACCAGGGTACACAGATAACAGTGGAGGATCTGTTCTACAACATCGCCACCCG
GAGAAAGGCCCTGAAAAATCCCAGCGAGGAGTACGGCAAGATCCTGGAAGTCGTCGGCAGATACTCCGTG
CACAACGCCGGAATCAGCTTTAGCGTAAAGAAGCAGGGAGAAACCGTGGCCGATGTGCGCACCCTGCCAA
ATGCCAGCACCGTGGATAACATCAGAAGCATTTTCGGAAATGCCGTGTCCAGAGAACTGATCGAGATCGG
CTGCGAAGATAAGACCCTGGCTTTTAAGATGAACGGCTACATCAGCAACGCCAATTACTCTGTGAAGAAG
TGCATCTTTCTTCTGTTCATCAACCACAGACTGGTGGAAAGCACCAGCCTGCGGAAAGCCATCGAGACAG
TGTACGCCGCCTACCTGCCTAAGAACACCCACCCCTTCCTGTACCTGAGCCTCGAGATCAGCCCTCAGAA
CGTGGACGTCAATGTGCATCCTACAAAGCACGAGGTGCACTTCCTGCACGAGGAAAGCATCCTGGAAAGA
GTGCAGCAGCACATTGAGAGCAAGCTGCTGGGCTCTAACAGCAGCAGAATGTACTTCACACAGACCCTGC
TGCCTGGCCTGGCCGGCCCCTCAGGCGAAATGGTTAAGTCCACAACCTCTCTGACCTCATCCAGCACCAG
CGGTTCTTCCGATAAGGTGTACGCCCACCAGATGGTGCGGACCGACTCTCGGGAGCAGAAGCTGGACGCC
TTTCTGCAACCTCTGAGCAAACCTCTGAGCTCTCAGCCTCAGGCCATCGTGACCGAGGACAAGACAGATA
TCTCCTCCGGCCGTGCCAGACAGCAGGACGAAGAAATGCTCGAGCTGCCAGCTCCTGCCGAGGTGGCCGC
CAAGAACCAGAGCCTGGAGGGAGATACCACAAAGGGCACCAGCGAAATGAGCGAGAAGCGGGGCCCTACC
TCCAGCAACCCCAGAAAACGGCACCGGGAGGACAGCGACGTGGAAATGGTGGAGGACGACAGCAGAAAGG
AAATGACAGCCGCTTGTACCCCTAGAAGAAGAATCATCAACCTGACCTCCGTGCTGAGCCTGCAGGAGGA
GATCAACGAGCAGGGCCACGAGGTGCTGAGAGAGATGCTGCACAATCACAGCTTCGTGGGCTGCGTGAAC
CCTCAATGGGCCCTGGCTCAGCATCAAACAAAGCTGTACCTGCTGAACACCACCAAGCTGAGCGAAGAGC
TGTTCTACCAGATCCTCATCTACGACTTCGCCAACTTCGGCGTGCTACGCCTGAGCGAGCCCGCCCCTCT
GTTTGACCTGGCCATGCTGGCTCTGGATAGCCCAGAAAGCGGCTGGACAGAAGAGGACGGACCTAAAGAG
GGGCTGGCTGAATACATCGTGGAGTTCCTGAAGAAAAAGGCCGAGATGCTGGCCGACTACTTTTCTCTGG
AAATCGACGAGGAAGGCAACCTGATCGGCCTGCCTCTGCTGATCGATAACTACGTGCCTCCCCTGGAAGG
CCTGCCCATCTTCATCCTGAGACTGGCTACAGAGGTGAACTGGGACGAGGAAAAGGAATGCTTCGAGTCT
CTGAGCAAGGAGTGCGCCATGTTCTATAGCATCAGAAAACAGTACATCTCTGAAGAGAGCACTCTGTCTG
GCCAGCAGAGTGAAGTGCCCGGAAGCATCCCCAACAGCTGGAAGTGGACCGTGGAACACATCGTGTACAA
GGCCCTGCGGAGCCACATTCTCCCTCCTAAGCACTTCACCGAGGACGGCAACATCCTGCAGCTGGCCAAC
CTGCCCGACCTTTATAAGGTTTTCGGAAGCACGTCTTCATCGGATCCCGGGCCCGTCGACTGCAGAGGCC
TGCATGCAAGCTTGGTGTAATCATGGTCATAGCTGTTTCCTGTGTGAAATTGTTATCCGCTCACAATTCC
ACACAACATACGAGCCGGAAGCATAAAGTGTAAAGCCTGGGGTGCCTAATGAGTGAGCTAACTCACATTA
ATTGCGTTGCGCTCACTGCCCGCTTTCCAGTCGGGAAACCTGTCGTGCCAGCTGCATTAATGAATCGGCC
AACGCGCGGGGAGAGGCGGTTTGCGTATTGGGCGCTCTTCCGCTTCCTCGCTCACTGACTCGCTGCGCTC
GGTCGTTCGGCTGCGGCGAGCGGTATCAGCTCACTCAAAGGCGGTAATACGGTTATCCACAGAATCAGGG
GATAACGCAGGAAAGAACATGTGAGCAAAAGGCCAGCAAAAGGCCAGGAACCGTAAAAAGGCCGCGTTGC
TGGCGTTTTTCCATAGGCTCCGCCCCCCTGACGAGCATCACAAAAATCGACGCTCAAGTCAGAGGTGGCG
AAACCCGACAGGACTATAAAGATACCAGGCGTTTCCCCCTGGAAGCTCCCTCGTGCGCTCTCCTGTTCCG
ACCCTGCCGCTTACCGGATACCTGTCCGCCTTTCTCCCTTCGGGAAGCGTGGCGCTTTCTCATAGCTCAC
GCTGTAGGTATCTCAGTTCGGTGTAGGTCGTTCGCTCCAAGCTGGGCTGTGTGCACGAACCCCCCGTTCA
GCCCGACCGCTGCGCCTTATCCGGTAACTATCGTCTTGAGTCCAACCCGGTAAGACACGACTTATCGCCA
CTGGCAGCAGCCACTGGTAACAGGATTAGCAGAGCGAGGTATGTAGGCGGTGCTACAGAGTTCTTGAAGT
GGTGGCCTAACTACGGCTACACTAGAAGAACAGTATTTGGTATCTGCGCTCTGCTGAAGCCAGTTACCTT
CGGAAAAAGAGTTGGTAGCTCTTGATCCGGCAAACAAACCACCGCTGGTAGCGGTGGTTTTTTTGTTTGC
AAGCAGCAGATTACGCGCAGAAAAAAAGGATCTCAAGAAGATCCTTTGATCTTTTCTACGGGGTCTGACG
CTCAGTGGAACGAAAACTCACGTTAAGGGATTTTGGTCATGAGATTATCAAAAAGGATCTTCACCTAGAT
CCTTTTAAATTAAAAATGAAGTTTTAAATCAAGCCCAATCTGAATAATGTTACAACCAATTAACCAATTC
TGATTAGAAAAACTCATCGAGCATCAAATGAAACTGCAATTTATTCATATCAGGATTATCAATACCATAT
TTTTGAAAAAGCCGTTTCTGTAATGAAGGAGAAAACTCACCGAGGCAGTTCCATAGGATGGCAAGATCCT
GGTATCGGTCTGCGATTCCGACTCGTCCAACATCAATACAACCTATTAATTTCCCCTCGTCAAAAATAAG
GTTATCAAGTGAGAAATCACCATGAGTGACGACTGAATCCGGTGAGAATGGCAAAAGTTTATGCATTTCT
TTCCAGACTTGTTCAACAGGCCAGCCATTACGCTCGTCATCAAAATCACTCGCATCAACCAAACCGTTAT
TCATTCGTGATTGCGCCTGAGCGAGACGAAATACGCGATCGCTGTTAAAAGGACAATTACAAACAGGAAT
CGAATGCAACCGGCGCAGGAACACTGCCAGCGCATCAACAATATTTTCACCTGAATCAGGATATTCTTCT
AATACCTGGAATGCTGTTTTTCCGGGGATCGCAGTGGTGAGTAACCATGCATCATCAGGAGTACGGATAA
AATGCTTGATGGTCGGAAGAGGCATAAATTCCGTCAGCCAGTTTAGTCTGACCATCTCATCTGTAACATC
ATTGGCAACGCTACCTTTGCCATGTTTCAGAAACAACTCTGGCGCATCGGGCTTCCCATACAAGCGATAG
ATTGTCGCACCTGATTGCCCGACATTATCGCGAGCCCATTTATACCCATATAAATCAGCATCCATGTTGG
AATTTAATCGCGGCCTCGACGTTTCCCGTTGAATATGGCTCATAACACCCCTTGTATTACTGTTTATGTA
AGCAGACAGTTTTATTGTTCATGATGATATATTTTTATCTTGTGCAATGTAACATCAGAGATTTTGAGAC
ACGGGCCAGAGCTGCA
